>Addgene plasmid #31787 | pENTR-N90-beta-catenin | addgene full sequence | sequence record 429681 | Addgene NGS Result
CTTTCCTGCGTTATCCCCTGATTCTGTGGATAACCGTATTACCGCTAGCATGGATCTCGGGGACGTCTAA
CTACTAAGCGAGAGTAGGGAACTGCCAGGCATCAAATAAAACGAAAGGCTCAGTCGGAAGACTGGGCCTT
TCGTTTTATCTGTTGTTTGTCGGTGAACGCTCTCCTGAGTAGGACAAATCCGCCGGGAGCGGATTTGAAC
GTTGTGAAGCAACGGCCCGGAGGGTGGCGGGCAGGACGCCCGCCATAAACTGCCAGGCATCAAACTAAGC
AGAAGGCCATCCTGACGGATGGCCTTTTTGCGTTTCTACAAACTCTTCCTGTTAGTTAGTTACTTAAGCT
CGGGCCCCAAATAATGATTTTATTTTGACTGATAGTGACCTGTTCGTTGCAACAAATTGATAAGCAATGC
TTTTTTATAATGCCAACTTTGTACAAAAAAGCAGGCTTTAAAGGAACCAATTCAGTCGACCACCATGGAG
CAGAAGCTGATCTCCGAGGAGGACCTGAAGGATCCTCGAGCTCAGAGGGTACGAGCTGCTATGTTCCCTG
AGACATTAGATGAGGGCATGCAGATCCCATCTACACAGTTTGATGCTGCTCATCCCACTAATGTCCAGCG
TTTGGCTGAACCATCACAGATGCTGAAA
[1614 nt withheld, positions 659-2272]
AAACGGCTTTCAGTTGAGCTGACCAGCTCTCTCTTCAGAACAGAGCCAATGGCTTGGAATGAGACTGCTG
ATCTTGGACTTGATATTGGTGCCCAGGGAGAACCCCTTGGATATCGCCAGGATGATCCTAGCTATCGTTC
TTTTCACTCTGGTGGATATGGCCAGGATGCCTTGGGTATGGACCCCATGATGGAACATGAGATGGGTGGC
CACCACCCTGGTGCTGACTATCCAGTTGATGGGCTGCCAGATCTGGGGCATGCCCAGGACCTCATGGATG
GGCTGCCTCCAGGTGACAGCAATCAGCTGGCCTGGTTTGATACTGACCTGTAAGCGGCCGCACTCGAGAT
ATCTAGACCCAGCTTTCTTGTACAAAGTTGGCATTATAAGAAAGCATTGCTTATCAATTTGTTGCAACGA
ACAGGTCACTATCAGTCAAAATAAAATCATTATTTGCCATCCAGCTGCAGCTCTGGCCCGTGTCTCAAAA
TCTCTGATGTTACATTGCACAAGATAAAAATATATCATCATGAACAATAAAACTGTCTGCTTACATAAAC
AGTAATACAAGGGGTGTTATGAGCCATATTCAACGGGAAACGTCGAGGCCGCGATTAAATTCCAACATGG
ATGCTGATTTATATGGGTATAAATGGGCTCGCGATAATGTCGGGCAATCAGGTGCGACAATCTATCGCTT
GTATGGGAAGCCCGATGCGCCAGAGTTGTTTCTGAAACATGGCAAAGGTAGCGTTGCCAATGATGTTACA
GATGAGATGGTCAGACTAAACTGGCTGACGGAATTTATGCCTCTTCCGACCATCAAGCATTTTATCCGTA
CTCCTGATGATGCATGGTTACTCACCACTGCGATCCCCGGAAAAACAGCATTCCAGGTATTAGAAGAATA
TCCTGATTCAGGTGAAAATATTGTTGATGCGCTGGCAGTGTCCCTGCGCCGGTTGCATTCGATTCCTGTT
TGTAATTGTCCTTTTAACAGCGATCGCGTATTTCGTCTCGCTCAGGCGCAATCACGAATGAATAACGGTT
TGGTTGATGCGAGTGATTTTGATGACGAGCGTAATGGCTGGCCTGTTGAACAAGTCTGGAAAGAAATGCA
TAAACTTTTGCCATTCTCACCGGATTCAGTCGTCACTCATGGTGATTTCTCACTTGATAACCTTATTTTT
GACGAGGGGAAATTAATAGGTTGTATTGATGTTGGACGAGTCGGAATCGCAGACCGATACCAGGATCTTG
CCATCCTATGGAACTGCCTCGGTGAGTTTTCTCCTTCATTACAGAAACGGCTTTTTCAAAAATATGGTAT
TGATAATCCTGATATGAATAAATTGCAGTTTCATTTGATGCTCGATGAGTTTTTCTAATCAGAATTGGTT
AATTGGTTGTAACATTATTCAGATTGGGCCCCGTTCCACTGAGCGTCAGACCCCGTAGAAAAGATCAAAG
GATCTTCTTGAGATCCTTTTTTTCTGCGCGTAATCTGCTGCTTGCAAACAAAAAAACCACCGCTACCAGC
GGTGGTTTGTTTGCCGGATCAAGAGCTACCAACTCTTTTTCCGAAGGTAACTGGCTTCAGCAGAGCGCAG
ATACCAAATACTGTTCTTCTAGTGTAGCCGTAGTTAGGCCACCACTTCAAGAACTCTGTAGCACCGCCTA
CATACCTCGCTCTGCTAATCCTGTTACCAGTGGCTGCTGCCAGTGGCGATAAGTCGTGTCTTACCGGGTT
GGACTCAAGACGATAGTTACCGGATAAGGCGCAGCGGTCGGGCTGAACGGGGGGTTCGTGCACACAGCCC
AGCTTGGAGCGAACGACCTACACCGAACTGAGATACCTACAGCGTGAGCTATGAGAAAGCGCCACGCTTC
CCGAAGGGAGAAAGGCGGACAGGTATCCGGTAAGCGGCAGGGTCGGAACAGGAGAGCGCACGAGGGAGCT
TCCAGGGGGAAACGCCTGGTATCTTTATAGTCCTGTCGGGTTTCGCCACCTCTGACTTGAGCGTCGATTT
TTGTGATGCTCGTCAGGGGGGCGGAGCCTATGGAAAAACGCCAGCAACGCGGCCTTTTTACGGTTCCTGG
CCTTTTGCTGGCCTTTTGCTCACATGTT
Features (pLannotate 1.2.2; 8 found; start..end, strand, type, name):
      1..46      +  rep_origin     RSF ori (fragment): Plasmids containing the RSF 1030 origin of replication can be propagated in E. coli cells that contain additional plasmids with compatible origins.
    106..149     -  terminator     rrnB T1 terminator: Escherichia coli rrnB; transcription terminator T1 from the E. coli rrnB gene
    281..308     +  terminator     rrnB T2 terminator: transcription terminator T2 from the E. coli rrnB gene
    358..457     +  protein_bind   attL1: mutant version of attL; recombination site for the Gateway® LR reaction LR Clonase™
    525..2605    +  CDS            CTNNB1 (fragment) (sequence partly withheld): protein involved both in cell-cell adhesion as part of the cadherin protein complex, and in gene transcription as part of the Wnt signaling pathway; CTNNB1; also known as catenin beta-1; related to Drosophila armadillo
   2629..2728    -  protein_bind   attL2: mutant version of attL; recombination site for the Gateway® LR reaction LR Clonase™
   2851..3660    +  CDS            KanR: aminoglycoside phosphotransferase; aph(3')-Ia; confers resistance to kanamycin in bacteria or G418 (Geneticin®) in eukaryotes
   3750..4338    +  rep_origin     ori: high-copy-number ColE1/pMB1/pBR322/pUC origin of replication
