[The description below was written by a language model from this plasmid's Addgene catalogue record and pLannotate feature annotations shown in this document.]
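Description:
pENTR-N90-beta-catenin is a Gateway entry clone built on the Invitrogen pENTR1A backbone and carrying an N-terminally truncated, constitutively active form of human beta-catenin (CTNNB1). It is maintained in E. coli as a high-copy plasmid through a ColE1/pUC-type origin and is selected with kanamycin through an aminoglycoside phosphotransferase (KanR) gene. The sequenced plasmid is about 4.4 kb. The annotation also flags a very short fragment resembling the RSF origin, which is most likely incidental to the backbone and not a functional second replicon.

The insert, cloned between the SalI and NotI sites, lacks amino acids 1–90 of beta-catenin. This region contains the phosphorylation sites that normally target the protein for degradation, so its removal gives a stabilised protein that signals through the Wnt pathway without upstream input. The catalogue record lists an N-terminal Myc tag on the insert. The feature table does not annotate the tag separately, although there is unannotated sequence between attL1 and the start of the CTNNB1 fragment where it could lie.

The coding region is flanked by attL1 and attL2, which allow LR Clonase-mediated transfer into any attR-containing destination vector. The rrnB T1 and T2 terminators upstream of attL1 shield the insert from read-through transcription in bacteria. As is usual for an entry vector, no eukaryotic promoter is annotated, so expression depends on the destination vector chosen. The plasmid therefore serves as a shuttle for moving activated beta-catenin into expression constructs. The associated publication concerns the genomic progression of benign and malignant liver tumours.
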