Addgene plasmid #31787: pENTR-N90-beta-catenin
Depositing lab: Xin Chen. Depositing organization: University of California, San Francisco (UCSF). Publication: Distinct pathways of genomic progression to benign and malignant tumors of the liver. Tward AD, Jones KD, Yant S, Cheung ST, Fan ST, Chen X, Kay MA, Wang R, Bishop JM. Proc Natl Acad Sci U S A. 2007 Sep 11;104(37):14771-6. Epub 2007 Sep 4. 10.1073/pnas.0706578104 PubMed 17785413.
Backbone
  Vector backbone: pENTR1A
  Backbone manufacturer: Invitrogen
  Backbone size w/o insert (bp): 2700
  Vector type: Entry Vector
Growth in bacteria
  Bacterial resistance: Kanamycin, 50 μg/mL
  Growth temperature: 37°C
  Growth strain: DH5alpha
  Copy number: High Copy
Gene/Insert
  Gene/Insert name: beta-catenin (alt names: b-catenin; CTNNB1)
  Species: H. sapiens (human)
  Insert size (bp): 2121
  Mutation: Deletion of aa 1-90- Constitutively Active
  Entrez Gene: CTNNB1 (a.k.a. CTNNB, EVR7, MRD19, NEDSDV, armadillo)
  Tag / fusion protein: Myc (N terminal on insert)
  Cloning method: Restriction Enzyme; 5′ cloning site SalI (unknown if destroyed); 3′ cloning site NotI (unknown if destroyed)
  Sequencing primers: 5′ pENTR-Fwd; 3′ pENTR-Rev
Terms and licenses: Academic/Nonprofit Terms; Industry Terms: Not Available to Industry
How to cite: pENTR-N90-beta-catenin was a gift from Xin Chen (Addgene plasmid # 31787 ; http://n2t.net/addgene:31787 ; RRID:Addgene_31787)
