>Addgene plasmid #31787 | pENTR-N90-beta-catenin | addgene partial sequence | sequence record 37716 | pENTR-F 5'-CTACAAACTCTTCCTGTTAGTTAG-3'
CCAATATGATTTTATTTTGACTGATAGTGACCTGTTCGTTGCAACAAATTGATAAGCAATGCTTTTTTAT
AATGCCAACTTTGTACAAAAAAGCAGGCTTTAAAGGAACCAATTCAGTCGACCACCATGGAGCAGAAGCT
GATCTCCGAGGAGGACCTGAAGGATCCTCGAGCTCAGAGGGTACGAGCTGCTATGTTCCCTGAGACATTA
GATGAGGGCATGCAGATCCCATCTACACAGTTTGATGCTGCTCATCCCACTAATGTCCAGCGTTTGGCTG
AACCATCACAGATGCTGAAA
[563 nt withheld, positions 301-863]
